Addgene plasmid #52874: pZac2.1 gfaABC1D-EGFP-Kir4.1
Purpose: Express EGFP-Kir4.1 fusion protein in astrocytes
Depositing lab: Baljit Khakh. Depositing organization: University of California, Los Angeles (UCLA). Publication: Astrocyte Kir4.1 ion channel deficits contribute to neuronal dysfunction in Huntington's disease model mice. Tong X, Ao Y, Faas GC, Nwaobi SE, Xu J, Haustein MD, Anderson MA, Mody I, Olsen ML, Sofroniew MV, Khakh BS. Nat Neurosci. 2014 May;17(5):694-703. doi: 10.1038/nn.3691. Epub 2014 Mar 30. PubMed 24686787.
Backbone
  Vector backbone: pZac 2.1
  Vector type: Mammalian Expression, AAV ; Adeno-Associated Virus ()
Growth in bacteria
  Bacterial resistance: Ampicillin, 100 μg/mL
  Growth temperature: 37°C
  Growth strain: NEB Stable
  Copy number: High Copy
Gene/Insert
  Gene/Insert name: Kir4.1 (alt name: Kcnj10)
  Species: R. norvegicus (rat)
  GenBank ID: NM_031602
  Entrez Gene: Kcnj10
  Cloning method: Unknown
  Sequencing primers: 5′ T7; 3′ EBV-rev
Terms and licenses: Academic/Nonprofit Terms; Industry Terms: Not Available to Industry
How to cite: pZac2.1 gfaABC1D-EGFP-Kir4.1 was a gift from Baljit Khakh (Addgene plasmid # 52874 ; http://n2t.net/addgene:52874 ; RRID:Addgene_52874)
