[The description below was written by a language model from this plasmid's Addgene catalogue record and pLannotate feature annotations shown in this document.]
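Description:
pZac2.1 gfaABC1D-EGFP-Kir4.1 is an adeno-associated virus transfer plasmid built on the pZac2.1 backbone and designed to express a fluorescently tagged potassium channel in astrocytes. It is maintained in E. coli through a high-copy ColE1/pUC-type origin and selected with ampicillin via the β-lactamase gene. An f1 origin and remnants of the lac region (lacI and lacZα fragments, lac promoter and operator) are carried over from the cloning backbone and play no role in the payload. Two AAV2 inverted terminal repeats, both annotated as fragments, flank the expression cassette. ITRs are the cis elements needed for replication and packaging of the intervening DNA into AAV particles when rep, cap and helper functions are supplied in trans.

Between the ITRs, the construct name indicates that transcription is driven by gfaABC1D, a compact GFAP-derived promoter that favours astrocyte expression. The automated feature table does not annotate this promoter, although an unannotated stretch lies between the upstream ITR and the chimeric β-globin/immunoglobulin intron, where it would be expected. The intron, which generally improves transcript processing and expression, is followed by a T7 promoter and then the EGFP coding sequence. EGFP is joined through a short multiple-cloning-site remnant to the Kir4.1 (Kcnj10) open reading frame, giving an N-terminal EGFP fusion. The catalogue lists the insert as rat, while the annotation tool matched it to the closely related mouse protein. An SV40 polyadenylation signal terminates the transcript. Kir4.1 is an inwardly rectifying channel implicated in glial potassium buffering. The plasmid is used to deliver and visualise it in astrocytes, and the associated study concerned astrocyte Kir4.1 deficits in Huntington's disease model mice.
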