Features (pLannotate 1.2.2; 18 found; start..end, strand, type, name):
      2..94      +  CDS            lacI (fragment): lac repressor; lacI; The lac repressor binds to the lac operator to inhibit transcription in E. coli. This inhibition can be relieved by adding lactose or isopropyl-β-D-thiogalactopyranoside (IPTG).
    107..128     +  protein_bind   CAP binding site: CAP binding activates transcription in the presence of cAMP. E. coli catabolite activator protein
    143..173     +  promoter       lac promoter: promoter for the E. coli lac operon
    181..197     +  protein_bind   lac operator: The lac repressor binds to the lac operator to inhibit transcription in E. coli. This inhibition can be relieved by adding lactose or isopropyl-β-D-thiogalactopyranoside (IPTG). lac repressor encoded by lacI
    258..388     -  repeat_region  AAV2 ITR (fragment): inverted terminal repeat of adeno-associated virus serotype 2 inverted
   1239..1371    +  intron         chimeric intron: chimera between introns from human β-globin and immunoglobulin heavy chain genes
   1416..1434    +  promoter       T7 promoter: promoter for bacteriophage T7 RNA polymerase
   1446..2162    +  CDS            EGFP: EGFP is a basic (constitutively fluorescent) green fluorescent protein published in 1996, derived from Aequorea victoria. It is reported to be a rapidly-maturing weak dimer with moderate acid sensitivity.
   2163..2199    +  misc_feature   MCS (fragment): multiple cloning site
   2196..3326    +  CDS            Kcnj10: KCJ10_MOUSE - Experimental evidence at protein level: Swiss-Prot protein existence level 1. May be responsible for potassium buffering action of glial cells in the brain. Inward rectifier potassium channels are characterized by a greater tendency to allow potassium to flow into the cell rather than out of it. Their voltage dependence is regulated by the concentration of extracellular potassium; as external potassium is raised, the voltage range of the channel opening shifts to more positive voltages. The inward rectification is mainly due to the blockage of outward current by internal magnesiu
   3369..3490    -  polyA_signal   SV40 poly(A) signal: SV40 polyadenylation signal
   3513..3581    -  CDS            large T antigen (fragment): large T antigen from SV40 (simian virus 40)
   3652..3782    +  repeat_region  AAV2 ITR (fragment): inverted terminal repeat of adeno-associated virus serotype 2 inverted
   3796..3953    +  CDS            lacZα (fragment): LacZα fragment of β-galactosidase; lacZ fragment
   3958..4386    +  rep_origin     f1 ori (sequence partly withheld): f1 bacteriophage origin of replication; arrow indicates direction of (+) strand synthesis
   4439..4543    +  promoter       AmpR promoter: bla
   4544..5404    +  CDS            AmpR: β-lactamase; bla; confers resistance to ampicillin, carbenicillin, and related antibiotics
   5575..6163    +  rep_origin     ori: high-copy-number ColE1/pMB1/pBR322/pUC origin of replication
>Addgene plasmid #52874 | pZac2.1 gfaABC1D-EGFP-Kir4.1 | depositor full sequence | sequence record 82199 | pZac2.1 gfaABC1D-EGFP-Kir4.1 sequence 6344 bps
AGCGCCCAATACGCAAACCGCCTCTCCCCGCGCGTTGGCCGATTCATTAATGCAGCTGGCACGACAGGTT
TCCCGACTGGAAAGCGGGCAGTGAGCGCAACGCAATTAATGTGAGTTAGCTCACTCATTAGGCACCCCAG
GCTTTACACTTTATGCTTCCGGCTCGTATGTTGTGTGGAATTGTGAGCGGATAACAATTTCACACAGGAA
ACAGCTATGACCATGATTACGCCAGATTTAATTAAGGCCTTAATTAGGCTGCGCGCTCGCTCGCTCACTG
AGGCCGCCCGGGCAAAGCCCGGGCGTCGGGCGACCTTTGGTCGCCCGGCCTCAGTGAGCGAGCGAGCGCG
CAGAGAGGGAGTGGCCAACTCCATCACTAGGGGTTCCTTGTAGTTAATGATTAACCCGCCATGCTACTTA
TCTACGTAGCCATGCTCTAGGAAGATCTAACATATCCTGGTGTGGAGTAGGGGACGCTGCTCTGACAGAG
GCTCGGGGGCCTGAGCTGGCTCTGTGAGCTGGGGAGGAGGCAGACAGCCAGGCCTTGTCTGCAAGCAGAC
CTGGCAGCATTGGGCTGGCCGCCCCCCAGGGCCTCCTCTTCATGCCCAGTGAATGACTCACCTTGGCACA
GACACAATGTTCGGGGTGGGCACAGTGCCTGCTTCCCGCCGCACCCCAGCCCCCCTCAAATGCCTTCCGA
GAAGCCCATTGAGCAGGGGGCTTGCATTGCACCCCAGCCTGACAGCCTGGCATCTTGGGATAAAAGCAGC
ACAGCCCCCTAGGGGCTGCCCTTGCTGTGTGGCGCCACCGGCGGTGGAGAACAAGGCTCTATTCAGCCTG
TGCCCAGGAAAGGGGATCAGGGGATGCCCAGGCATGGACAGTGGGTGGCAGGGGGGGAGAGGAGGGCTGT
CTGCTTCCCAGAAGTCCAAGGACACAAATGGGTGAGGGGAGAGCTCTCCCCATAGCTGGGCTGCGGCCCA
ACCCCACCCCCTCAGGCTATGCCAGGGGGTGTTGCCAGGGGCACCCGGGCATCGCCAGTCTAGCCCACTC
CTTCATAAAGCCCTCGCATCCCAGGAGCGAGCAGAGCCAGAGCAGGTTGGAGAGGAGACGCATCACCTCC
GCTGCTCGCAAGCTTTATTGCGGTAGTTTATCACAGTTAAATTGCTAACGCAGTCAGTGCTTCTGACACA
ACAGTCTCGAACTTAAGCTGCAGAAGTTGGTCGTGAGGCACTGGGCAGGTAAGTATCAAGGTTACAAGAC
AGGTTTAAGGAGACCAATAGAAACTGGGCTTGTCGAGACAGAGAAGACTCTTGCGTTTCTGATAGGCACC
TATTGGTCTTACTGACATCCACTTTGCCTTTCTCTCCACAGGTGTCCACTCCCAGTTCAATTACAGCTCT
TAAGGCTAGAGTACTTAATACGACTCACTATAGGCTAGCGCCACCATGGTGAGCAAGGGCGAGGAGCTGT
TCACCGGGGTGGTGCCCATCCTGGTCGAGCTGGACGGCGACGTAAACGGCCACAAGTTCAGCGTGTCCGG
CGAGGGCGAGGGCGATGCCACCTACGGCAAGCTGACCCTGAAGTTCATCTGCACCACCGGCAAGCTGCCC
GTGCCCTGGCCCACCCTCGTGACCACCCTGACCTACGGCGTGCAGTGCTTCAGCCGCTACCCCGACCACA
TGAAGCAGCACGACTTCTTCAAGTCCGCCATGCCCGAAGGCTACGTCCAGGAGCGCACCATCTTCTTCAA
GGACGACGGCAACTACAAGACCCGCGCCGAGGTGAAGTTCGAGGGCGACACCCTGGTGAACCGCATCGAG
CTGAAGGGCATCGACTTCAAGGAGGACGGCAACATCCTGGGGCACAAGCTGGAGTACAACTACAACAGCC
ACAACGTCTATATCATGGCCGACAAGCAGAAGAACGGCATCAAGGTGAACTTCAAGATCCGCCACAACAT
CGAGGACGGCAGCGTGCAGCTCGCCGACCACTACCAGCAGAACACCCCCATCGGCGACGGCCCCGTGCTG
CTGCCCGACAACCACTACCTGAGCACCCAGTCCGCCCTGAGCAAAGACCCCAACGAGAAGCGCGATCACA
TGGTCCTGCTGGAGTTCGTGACCGCCGCCGGGATCACTCTCGGCATGGACGAGCTGTACAAGTCCGGACT
CAGATCTCGAGCTCAAGCTTCGAATTCTGTTGCCAAGGTCTATTACAGCCAGACGACGCAGACAGAGAGC
CGGCCCCTAGTGGCCCCAGGAATACGTCGGAGGAGGGTCCTGACAAAAGATGGCCGGAGCAACGTGAGAA
TGGAGCATATTGCTGACAAGCGTTTCCTCTACCTCAAGGATCTATGGACGACCTTCATTGACATGCAGTG
GCGCTACAAGCTTCTGCTCTTCTCGGCAACCTTTGCAGGCACTTGGTTCCTCTTTGGCGTGGTGTGGTAT
CTGGTCGCTGTGGCCCACGGGGACCTGTTGGAGCTGGGACCTCCTGCCAACCACACGCCCTGTGTGGTGC
AGGTGCACACACTTACTGGGGCCTTCCTCTTCTCCCTCGAATCCCAGACCACCATTGGCTATGGCTTCCG
CTACATCAGCGAGGAATGCCCTCTGGCCATTGTGCTTCTCATTGCACAGCTCGTGCTCACCACCATTCTG
GAAATCTTCATCACCGGAACCTTCCTTGCAAAGATTGCCCGGCCGAAGAAGAGGGCTGAGACGATCCGTT
TCAGCCAGCATGCGGTTGTGGCTTACCACAACGGGAAGCTTTGCCTCATGATCCGGGTGGCCAACATGCG
TAAGAGTCTCCTCATTGGGTGCCAGGTGACAGGCAAACTGCTTCAAACCCACCAGACAAAGGAGGGTGAG
AATATTCGGCTCAACCAGGTCAATGTGACTTTCCAAGTAGACACAGCCTCTGATAGCCCCTTTCTCATTC
TACCCCTGACTTTCTACCATGTGGTAGATGAGACCAGCCCCTTGAAAGATCTCCCCCTCCGCAGCGGGGA
GGGTGACTTCGAGCTCGTGCTGATCCTAAGTGGGACGGTGGAGTCCACCAGCGCCACCTGTCAAGTTCGC
ACTTCCTATCTACCGGAGGAGATCCTCTGGGGCTACGAGTTCACACCTGCTATCTCACTGTCAGCCAGTG
GCAAATACGTGGCTGACTTCAGCCTTTTTGACCAGGTTGTGAAAGTGGCGTCCCCCGGTGGTCTCCGAGA
TAGCACCGTACGTTATGGAGACCCAGAAAAGCTCAAGTTGGAGGAGTCATTAAGAGAGCAAGCTGAAAAG
GAAGGCAGTGCCCTTAGTGTGCGCATTAGTAACGTCTGATCTAGAGTCGACCCGGGCGGCCGCTTCGAGC
AGACATGATAAGATACATTGATGAGTTTGGACAAACCACAACTAGAATGCAGTGAAAAAAATGCTTTATT
TGTGAAATTTGTGATGCTATTGCTTTATTTGTAACCATTATAAGCTGCAATAAACAAGTTAACAACAACA
ATTGCATTCATTTTATGTTTCAGGTTCAGGGGGAGATGTGGGAGGTTTTTTAAAGCAAGTAAAACCTCTA
CAAATGTGGTAAAATCGATAAGGATCTTCCTAGAGCATGGCTACGTAGATAAGTAGCATGGCGGGTTAAT
CATTAACTACAAGGAACCCCTAGTGATGGAGTTGGCCACTCCCTCTCTGCGCGCTCGCTCGCTCACTGAG
GCCGGGCGACCAAAGGTCGCCCGACGCCCGGGCTTTGCCCGGGCGGCCTCAGTGAGCGAGCGAGCGCGCA
GCCTTAATTAACCTAATTCACTGGCCGTCGTTTTACAACGTCGTGACTGGGAAAACCCTGGCGTTACCCA
ACTTAATCGCCTTGCAGCACATCCCCCTTTCGCCAGCTGGCGTAATAGCGAAGAGGCCCGCACCGATCGC
CCTTCCCAACAGTTGCGCAGCCTGAATGGCGAATGGG
[124 nt withheld, positions 3958-4081]
C
[91 nt withheld, positions 4083-4173]
A
[49 nt withheld, positions 4175-4223]
CCTTTGACGTTGGAGTCCACGTTCTTT
[37 nt withheld, positions 4251-4287]
ACCCTATCTCGGTCTATTCTTTTGATTTATAAGGGATTTTGCCGATTTCGGCCTATTGGTTAAAAAATGA
GCTGATTTAACAAAAATTTAACGCGAATTTTAACAAAATATTAACGCTTACAATTTAGGTGGCACTTTTC
GGGGAAATGTGCGCGGAACCCCTATTTGTTTATTTTTCTAAATACATTCAAATATGTATCCGCTCATGAG
ACAATAACCCTGATAAATGCTTCAATAATATTGAAAAAGGAAGAGTATGAGTATTCAACATTTCCGTGTC
GCCCTTATTCCCTTTTTTGCGGCATTTTGCCTTCCTGTTTTTGCTCACCCAGAAACGCTGGTGAAAGTAA
AAGATGCTGAAGATCAGTTGGGTGCACGAGTGGGTTACATCGAACTGGATCTCAACAGCGGTAAGATCCT
TGAGAGTTTTCGCCCCGAAGAACGTTTTCCAATGATGAGCACTTTTAAAGTTCTGCTATGTGGCGCGGTA
TTATCCCGTATTGACGCCGGGCAAGAGCAACTCGGTCGCCGCATACACTATTCTCAGAATGACTTGGTTG
AGTACTCACCAGTCACAGAAAAGCATCTTACGGATGGCATGACAGTAAGAGAATTATGCAGTGCTGCCAT
AACCATGAGTGATAACACTGCGGCCAACTTACTTCTGACAACGATCGGAGGACCGAAGGAGCTAACCGCT
TTTTTGCACAACATGGGGGATCATGTAACTCGCCTTGATCGTTGGGAACCGGAGCTGAATGAAGCCATAC
CAAACGACGAGCGTGACACCACGATGCCTGTAGCAATGGCAACAACGTTGCGCAAACTATTAACTGGCGA
ACTACTTACTCTAGCTTCCCGGCAACAATTAATAGACTGGATGGAGGCGGATAAAGTTGCAGGACCACTT
CTGCGCTCGGCCCTTCCGGCTGGCTGGTTTATTGCTGATAAATCTGGAGCCGGTGAGCGTGGGTCTCGCG
GTATCATTGCAGCACTGGGGCCAGATGGTAAGCCCTCCCGTATCGTAGTTATCTACACGACGGGGAGTCA
GGCAACTATGGATGAACGAAATAGACAGATCGCTGAGATAGGTGCCTCACTGATTAAGCATTGGTAACTG
TCAGACCAAGTTTACTCATATATACTTTAGATTGATTTAAAACTTCATTTTTAATTTAAAAGGATCTAGG
TGAAGATCCTTTTTGATAATCTCATGACCAAAATCCCTTAACGTGAGTTTTCGTTCCACTGAGCGTCAGA
CCCCGTAGAAAAGATCAAAGGATCTTCTTGAGATCCTTTTTTTCTGCGCGTAATCTGCTGCTTGCAAACA
AAAAAACCACCGCTACCAGCGGTGGTTTGTTTGCCGGATCAAGAGCTACCAACTCTTTTTCCGAAGGTAA
CTGGCTTCAGCAGAGCGCAGATACCAAATACTGTTCTTCTAGTGTAGCCGTAGTTAGGCCACCACTTCAA
GAACTCTGTAGCACCGCCTACATACCTCGCTCTGCTAATCCTGTTACCAGTGGCTGCTGCCAGTGGCGAT
AAGTCGTGTCTTACCGGGTTGGACTCAAGACGATAGTTACCGGATAAGGCGCAGCGGTCGGGCTGAACGG
GGGGTTCGTGCACACAGCCCAGCTTGGAGCGAACGACCTACACCGAACTGAGATACCTACAGCGTGAGCT
ATGAGAAAGCGCCACGCTTCCCGAAGGGAGAAAGGCGGACAGGTATCCGGTAAGCGGCAGGGTCGGAACA
GGAGAGCGCACGAGGGAGCTTCCAGGGGGAAACGCCTGGTATCTTTATAGTCCTGTCGGGTTTCGCCACC
TCTGACTTGAGCGTCGATTTTTGTGATGCTCGTCAGGGGGGCGGAGCCTATGGAAAAACGCCAGCAACGC
GGCCTTTTTACGGTTCCTGGCCTTTTGCTGGCCTTTTGCTCACATGTTCTTTCCTGCGTTATCCCCTGAT
TCTGTGGATAACCGTATTACCGCCTTTGAGTGAGCTGATACCGCTCGCCGCAGCCGAACGACCGAGCGCA
GCGAGTCAGTGAGCGAGGAAGCGGAAG
