>Addgene plasmid #52874 | pZac2.1 gfaABC1D-EGFP-Kir4.1 | addgene partial sequence | sequence record 83675 | T7 5'-TAATACGACTCACTATAGGG-3'
TGTTCACCGGGGTGGTGCCCATCCTGGTCGAGCTGGACGGCGACGTAAACGGCCACAAGTTCAGCGTGTC
CGGCGAGGGCGAGGGCGATGCCACCTACGGCAAGCTGACCCTGAAGTTCATCTGCACCACCGGCAAGCTG
CCCGTGCCCTGGCCCACCCTCGTGACCACCCTGACCTACGGCGTGCAGTGCTTCAGCCGCTACCCCGACC
ACATGAAGCAGCACGACTTCTTCAAGTCCGCCATGCCCGAAGGCTACGTCCAGGAGCGCACCATCTTCTT
CAAGGACGACGGCAACTACAAGACCCGCGCCGAGGTGAAGTTCGAGGGCGACACCCTGGTGAACCGCATC
GAGCTGAAGGGCATCGACTTCAAGGAGGACGGCAACATCCTGGGGCACAAGCTGGAGTACAACTACAACA
GCCACAACGTCTATATCATGGCCGACAAGCAGAAGAACGGCATCAAGGTGAACTTCAAGATCCGCCACAA
CATCGAGGACGGCAGCGTGCAGCTCGCCGACCACTACCAGCAGAACACCCCCATCGGCGACGGCCCCGTG
CTGCTGCCCGACAACCACTACCTGAGCACCCAGTCCGCCCTGAGCAAAGACCCCAACGAGAAGCGCGATC
ACATGGTCCTGCTGGAGTTCGTGACCGCCGCCGGGATCACTCTCGGCATGGACGAGCTGTACAAGTCCGG
ACTCAGATCTCGAGCTCAAGCTTCGAATTCTGTTGCCAAGGTCTATTACAGCCAGACGACGCA
