>Addgene plasmid #52874 | pZac2.1 gfaABC1D-EGFP-Kir4.1 | addgene partial sequence | sequence record 83679 | EBV-rev 5'-GTGGTTTGTCCAAACTCATC-3'
AGCGGCCGCCCGGGTCGACTCTAGATCAGACGTTACTAATGCGCACACTAAGGGCACTGCCTTCCTTTTC
AGCTTGCTCTCTTAATGACTCCTCCAACTTGAGCTTTTCTGGGTCTCCATAACGTACGGTGCTATCTCGG
AGACCACCGGGGGACGCCACTTTCACAACCTGGTCAAAAAGGCTGAAGTCAGCCACGTATTTGCCACTGG
CTGACAGTGAGATAGCAGGTGTGAACTCGTAGCCCCAGAGGATCTCCTCCGGTAGATAGGAAGTGCGAAC
TTGACAGGTGGCGCTGGTGGACTCCACCGTCCCACTTAGGATCAGCACGAGCTCGAAGTCACCCTCCCCG
CTGCGGAGGGGGAGATCTTTCAAGGGGCTGGTCTCATCTACCACATGGTAGAAAGTCAGGGGTAGAATGA
GAAAGGGGCTATCAGAGGCTGTGTCTACTTGGAAAGTCACATTGACCTGGTTGAGCCGAATATTCTCACC
CTCCTTTGTCTGGTGGGTTTGAAGCAGTTTGCCTGTCACCTGGCACCCAATGAGGAGACTCTTACGCATG
TTGGCCACCCGGATCATGAGGCAAAGCTTCCCGTTGTGGTAAGCCACAACCGCATGCTGGCTGAAACGGA
TCGTCTCAGCCCTCTTCTTCGGCCGGGCAATCTTTGCAAGGAAGGTTCCGGTGATGAAGATTTCCAGAAT
GGTGGTGAGCACGAGCTGTGCAATGAGAAGCACAATGGCCAGAGGGCATTCCTCGCTGATGTAGCGGAAG
CCATAGCCAATGGTGGTCTGGGATTCGAGGGAGAAGAGGAAGGCCCCAGTAAGTGTGTGCACCTGCACCA
CACAGGGCGTGTGGTTGGCAGGAGGTCCCAGCTCCAACAGGTCCCCGTGGGCCACAGCGACCAGATACCA
CACCACGCCAAAGAGGAACCAAGTGCCTGCA
