>Addgene plasmid #52874 | pZac2.1 gfaABC1D-EGFP-Kir4.1 | addgene partial sequence | sequence record 129591 | EGFP-C 5'-CATGGTCCTGCTGGAGTTCGTG-3'
CTCTCGGCATGGACGAGCTGTACAAGTCCGGACTCAGATCTCGAGCTCAAGCTTCGAATTCTGTTGCCAA
GGTCTATTACAGCCAGACGACGCAGACAGAGAGCCGGCCCCTAGTGGCCCCAGGAATACGTCGGAGGAGG
GTCCTGACAAAAGATGGCCGGAGCAACGTGAGAATGGAGCATATTGCTGACAAGCGTTTCCTCTACCTCA
AGGATCTATGGACGACCTTCATTGACATGCAGTGGCGCTACAAGCTTCTGCTCTTCTCGGCAACCTTTGC
AGGCACTTGGTTCCTCTTTGGCGTGGTGTGGTATCTGGTCGCTGTGGCCCACGGGGACCTGTTGGAGCTG
GGACCTCCTGCCAACCACACGCCCTGTGTGGTGCAGGTGCACACACTTACTGGGGCCTTCCTCTTCTCCC
TCGAATCCCAGACCACCATTGGCTATGGCTTCCGCTACATCAGCGAGGAATGCCCTCTGGCCATTGTGCT
TCTCATTGCACAGCTCGTGCTCACCACCATTCTGGAAATCTTCATCACCGGAACCTTCCTTGCAAAGATT
GCCCGGCCGAAGAAGAGGGCTGAGACGATCCGTTTCAGCCAGCATGCGGTTGTGGCTTACCACAACGGGA
AGCTTTGCCTCATGATCCGGGTGGCCAACATGCGTAAGAGTCTCCTCATTGGGTGCCAGGTGACAGGCAA
ACTGCTTCAAACCCACCAGACAAAGGAGGGTGAGAATATTCGGCTCAACCAGGTCAATGTGACTTTCCAA
GTAGACACAGCCTCTGATAGCCCCTTTCTCATTCTACCCCTGACTTTCTACCATGTGGTAGATGAGACCA
GCCCCTTGAAAGATCTCCCCCTCCGCAGCGGG
